>Addgene plasmid #196702 | pEGFP-N2-2XNLS-RNaseH1 delta 1-27 (WT) | depositor full sequence | sequence record 381628 | pEGFP-N2-2XNLS-RNaseH1 delta 1-27 (WT) sequence 5557 bps
TAGTTATTAATAGTAATCAATTACGGGGTCATTAGTTCATAGCCCATATATGGAGTTCCGCGTTACATAA
CTTACGGTAAATGGCCCGCCTGGCTGACCGCCCAACGACCCCCGCCCATTGACGTCAATAATGACGTATG
TTCCCATAGTAACGCCAATAGGGACTTTCCATTGACGTCAATGGGTGGAGTATTTACGGTAAACTGCCCA
CTTGGCAGTACATCAAGTGTATCATATGCCAAGTACGCCCCCTATTGACGTCAATGACGGTAAATGGCCC
GCCTGGCATTATGCCCAGTACATGACCTTATGGGACTTTCCTACTTGGCAGTACATCTACGTATTAGTCA
TCGCTATTACCATGGTGATGCGGTTTTGGCAGTACATCAATGGGCGTGGATAGCGGTTTGACTCACGGGG
ATTTCCAAGTCTCCACCCCATTGACGTCAATGGGAGTTTGTTTTGGCACCAAAATCAACGGGACTTTCCA
AAATGTCGTAACAACTCCGCCCCATTGACGCAAATGGGCGGTAGGCGTGTACGGTGGGAGGTCTATATAA
GCAGAGCTGGTTTAGTGAACCGTCAGATCCGCTAGCGCTACCGGACTCAGATCTCGAATGCCCAAGAAAA
AGCGGAAAGTGGGCACGCGTGGCAGCTTCGAATTCATGCCCAAGAAAAAGCGGAAAGTGGGCACGCGTGG
CTTCTATGCCGTGAGGAGGGGCCGCAAGACCGGGGTCTTTCTGACCTGGAATGAGTGCAGAGCACAGGTG
GACCGGTTTCCTGCTGCCAGATTTAAGAAGTTTGCCACAGAGGATGAGGCCTGGGCCTTTGTCAGGAAAT
CTGCAAGCCCGGAAGTTTCAGAAGGGCATGAAAATCAACATGGACAAGAATCGGAGGCGAAAGCCAGCAA
GCGACTCCGTGAGCCACTGGATGGAGATGGACATGAAAGCGCAGAGCCGTATGCAAAGCACATGAAGCCG
AGCGTGGAGCCGGCGCCTCCAGTTAGCAGAGACACGTTTTCCTACATGGGAGACTTCGTCGTCGTCTACA
CTGATGGCTGCTGCTCCAGTAATGGGCGTAGAAGGCCGCGAGCAGGAATCGGCGTTTACTGGGGGCCGGG
CCATCCTTTAAATGTAGGCATTAGACTTCCTGGGCGGCAGACAAACCAAAGAGCGGAAATTCATGCAGCC
TGCAAAGCCATTGAACAAGCAAAGACTCAAAACATCAATAAACTGGTTCTGTATACAGACAGTATGTTTA
CGATAAATGGTATAACTAACTGGGTTCAAGGTTGGAAGAAAAATGGGTGGAAGACAAGTGCAGGGAAAGA
GGTGATCAACAAAGAGGACTTTGTGGCACTGGAGAGGCTTACCCAGGGGATGGACATTCAGTGGATGCAT
GTTCCTGGTCATTCGGGATTTATAGGCAATGAAGAAGCTGACAGATTAGCCAGAGAAGGAGCTAAACAAT
CGGAAGACTGGATCCACCGGCCGGTCGCCACCATGGTGAGCAAGGGCGAGGAGCTGTTCACCGGGGTGGT
GCCCATCCTGGTCGAGCTGGACGGCGACGTAAACGGCCACAAGTTCAGCGTGTCCGGCGAGGGCGAGGGC
GATGCCACCTACGGCAAGCTGACCCTGAAGTTCATCTGCACCACCGGCAAGCTGCCCGTGCCCTGGCCCA
CCCTCGTGACCACCCTGACCTACGGCGTGCAGTGCTTCAGCCGCTACCCCGACCACATGAAGCAGCACGA
CTTCTTCAAGTCCGCCATGCCCGAAGGCTACGTCCAGGAGCGCACCATCTTCTTCAAGGACGACGGCAAC
TACAAGACCCGCGCCGAGGTGAAGTTCGAGGGCGACACCCTGGTGAACCGCATCGAGCTGAAGGGCATCG
ACTTCAAGGAGGACGGCAACATCCTGGGGCACAAGCTGGAGTACAACTACAACAGCCACAACGTCTATAT
CATGGCCGACAAGCAGAAGAACGGCATCAAGGTGAACTTCAAGATCCGCCACAACATCGAGGACGGCAGC
GTGCAGCTCGCCGACCACTACCAGCAGAACACCCCCATCGGCGACGGCCCCGTGCTGCTGCCCGACAACC
ACTACCTGAGCACCCAGTCCGCCCTGAGCAAAGACCCCAACGAGAAGCGCGATCACATGGTCCTGCTGGA
GTTCGTGACCGCCGCCGGGATCACTCTCGGCATGGACGAGCTGTACAAGTAAAGCGGCCGCGACTCTAGA
TCATAATCAGCCATACCACATTTGTAGAGGTTTTACTTGCTTTAAAAAACCTCCCACACCTCCCCCTGAA
CCTGAAACATAAAATGAATGCAATTGTTGTTGTTAACTTGTTTATTGCAGCTTATAATGGTTACAAATAA
AGCAATAGCATCACAAATTTCACAAATAAAGCATTTTTTTCACTGCATTCTAGTTGTGGTTTGTCCAAAC
TCATCAATGTATCTTAAGGCGTAAATTGTAAGCGTTAATATTTTGTTAAAATTCGCGTTAAATTTTTGTT
AAATCAGCTCATTTTTTAACCAATAGGCCGAAATCGGCAAAATCCCTTATAAATCAAAAGAATAGACCGA
GATAGGGT
[37 nt withheld, positions 2599-2635]
AAAGAACGTGGACTCCAACGTCAAAGG
[49 nt withheld, positions 2663-2711]
T
[91 nt withheld, positions 2713-2803]
G
[124 nt withheld, positions 2805-2928]
CAGGTGGCACTTTTCGGGGAAATGTGCGCGGAACCCCTATTTGTTTATTTTTCTAAATACATTCAAATAT
GTATCCGCTCATGAGACAATAACCCTGATAAATGCTTCAATAATATTGAAAAAGGAAGAGTCCTGAGGCG
GAAAGAACCAGCTGTGGAATGTGTGTCAGTTAGGGTGTGGAAAGTCCCCAGGCTCCCCAGCAGGCAGAAG
TATGCAAAGCATGCATCTCAATTAGTCAGCAACCAGGTGTGGAAAGTCCCCAGGCTCCCCAGCAGGCAGA
AGTATGCAAAGCATGCATCTCAATTAGTCAGCAACCATAGTCCCGCCCCTAACTCCGCCCATCCCGCCCC
TAACTCCGCCCAGTTCCGCCCATTCTCCGCCCCATGGCTGACTAATTTTTTTTATTTATGCAGAGGCCGA
GGCCGCCTCGGCCTCTGAGCTATTCCAGAAGTAGTGAGGAGGCTTTTTTGGAGGCCTAGGCTTTTGCAAA
GATCGATCAAGAGACAGGATGAGGATCGTTTCGCATGATTGAACAAGATGGATTGCACGCAGGTTCTCCG
GCCGCTTGGGTGGAGAGGCTATTCGGCTATGACTGGGCACAACAGACAATCGGCTGCTCTGATGCCGCCG
TGTTCCGGCTGTCAGCGCAGGGGCGCCCGGTTCTTTTTGTCAAGACCGACCTGTCCGGTGCCCTGAATGA
ACTGCAAGACGAGGCAGCGCGGCTATCGTGGCTGGCCACGACGGGCGTTCCTTGCGCAGCTGTGCTCGAC
GTTGTCACTGAAGCGGGAAGGGACTGGCTGCTATTGGGCGAAGTGCCGGGGCAGGATCTCCTGTCATCTC
ACCTTGCTCCTGCCGAGAAAGTATCCATCATGGCTGATGCAATGCGGCGGCTGCATACGCTTGATCCGGC
TACCTGCCCATTCGACCACCAAGCGAAACATCGCATCGAGCGAGCACGTACTCGGATGGAAGCCGGTCTT
GTCGATCAGGATGATCTGGACGAAGAGCATCAGGGGCTCGCGCCAGCCGAACTGTTCGCCAGGCTCAAGG
CGAGCATGCCCGACGGCGAGGATCTCGTCGTGACCCATGGCGATGCCTGCTTGCCGAATATCATGGTGGA
AAATGGCCGCTTTTCTGGATTCATCGACTGTGGCCGGCTGGGTGTGGCGGACCGCTATCAGGACATAGCG
TTGGCTACCCGTGATATTGCTGAAGAGCTTGGCGGCGAATGGGCTGACCGCTTCCTCGTGCTTTACGGTA
TCGCCGCTCCCGATTCGCAGCGCATCGCCTTCTATCGCCTTCTTGACGAGTTCTTCTGAGCGGGACTCTG
GGGTTCGAAATGACCGACCAAGCGACGCCCAACCTGCCATCACGAGATTTCGATTCCACCGCCGCCTTCT
ATGAAAGGTTGGGCTTCGGAATCGTTTTCCGGGACGCCGGCTGGATGATCCTCCAGCGCGGGGATCTCAT
GCTGGAGTTCTTCGCCCACCCTAGGGGGAGGCTAACTGAAACACGGAAGGAGACAATACCGGAAGGAACC
CGCGCTATGACGGCAATAAAAAGACAGAATAAAACGCACGGTGTTGGGTCGTTTGTTCATAAACGCGGGG
TTCGGTCCCAGGGCTGGCACTCTGTCGATACCCCACCGAGACCCCATTGGGGCCAATACGCCCGCGTTTC
TTCCTTTTCCCCACCCCACCCCCCAAGTTCGGGTGAAGGCCCAGGGCTCGCAGCCAACGTCGGGGCGGCA
GGCCCTGCCATAGCCTCAGGTTACTCATATATACTTTAGATTGATTTAAAACTTCATTTTTAATTTAAAA
GGATCTAGGTGAAGATCCTTTTTGATAATCTCATGACCAAAATCCCTTAACGTGAGTTTTCGTTCCACTG
AGCGTCAGACCCCGTAGAAAAGATCAAAGGATCTTCTTGAGATCCTTTTTTTCTGCGCGTAATCTGCTGC
TTGCAAACAAAAAAACCACCGCTACCAGCGGTGGTTTGTTTGCCGGATCAAGAGCTACCAACTCTTTTTC
CGAAGGTAACTGGCTTCAGCAGAGCGCAGATACCAAATACTGTCCTTCTAGTGTAGCCGTAGTTAGGCCA
CCACTTCAAGAACTCTGTAGCACCGCCTACATACCTCGCTCTGCTAATCCTGTTACCAGTGGCTGCTGCC
AGTGGCGATAAGTCGTGTCTTACCGGGTTGGACTCAAGACGATAGTTACCGGATAAGGCGCAGCGGTCGG
GCTGAACGGGGGGTTCGTGCACACAGCCCAGCTTGGAGCGAACGACCTACACCGAACTGAGATACCTACA
GCGTGAGCTATGAGAAAGCGCCACGCTTCCCGAAGGGAGAAAGGCGGACAGGTATCCGGTAAGCGGCAGG
GTCGGAACAGGAGAGCGCACGAGGGAGCTTCCAGGGGGAAACGCCTGGTATCTTTATAGTCCTGTCGGGT
TTCGCCACCTCTGACTTGAGCGTCGATTTTTGTGATGCTCGTCAGGGGGGCGGAGCCTATGGAAAAACGC
CAGCAACGCGGCCTTTTTACGGTTCCTGGCCTTTTGCTGGCCTTTTGCTCACATGTTCTTTCCTGCGTTA
TCCCCTGATTCTGTGGATAACCGTATTACCGCCATGCAT
Features (pLannotate 1.2.2; 15 found; start..end, strand, type, name):
     61..364     +  enhancer       CMV enhancer: human cytomegalovirus immediate early enhancer
    365..568     +  promoter       CMV promoter: human cytomegalovirus (CMV) immediate early promoter
    591..617     +  misc_feature   MCS (fragment): multiple cloning site
    702..1478    +  CDS            RNASEH1 (fragment): RNH1_HUMAN - Also known as RNH1. Experimental evidence at protein level: Swiss-Prot protein existence level 1. Endonuclease that specifically degrades the RNA of RNA-DNA hybrids (PubMed:10497183). Plays a role in RNA polymerase II (RNAp II) transcription termination by degrading R-loop RNA-DNA hybrid formation at G-rich pause sites located downstream of the poly(A) site and behind the elongating RNAp II (PubMed:21700224). From Homo sapiens (Human).
   1503..2222    +  CDS            EGFP: the original enhanced GFP (Yang et al., 1996) mammalian codon-optimized
   2239..2322    +  CDS            large T antigen (fragment): large T antigen from SV40 (simian virus 40)
   2345..2466    +  polyA_signal   SV40 poly(A) signal: SV40 polyadenylation signal
   2500..2928    -  rep_origin     f1 ori (sequence partly withheld): f1 bacteriophage origin of replication; arrow indicates direction of (+) strand synthesis
   2955..3059    +  promoter       AmpR promoter: bla
   3061..3418    +  promoter       SV40 promoter: SV40 enhancer and early promoter
   3453..4247    +  CDS            NeoR/KanR: aminoglycoside phosphotransferase from Tn5; aph(3')-II (or nptII); confers resistance to neomycin, kanamycin, and G418 (Geneticin®)
   4268..4420    +  CDS            ble (fragment): BLE_KLEPN - Experimental evidence at protein level: Swiss-Prot protein existence level 1. Binding protein with a strong affinity to the bleomycin family of antibiotics. Binds to CL990; an antimitotic-antibiotic compound. From Klebsiella pneumoniae.
   4479..4526    +  polyA_signal   HSV TK poly(A) signal: herpes simplex virus thymidine kinase polyadenylation signal (Cole and Stacy, 1985)
   4617..4633    -  polyA_signal   bGH poly(A) signal (fragment): bovine growth hormone polyadenylation signal
   4855..5443    +  rep_origin     ori: high-copy-number ColE1/pMB1/pBR322/pUC origin of replication
