>Addgene plasmid #196702 | pEGFP-N2-2XNLS-RNaseH1 delta 1-27 (WT) | addgene full sequence | sequence record 385953 | Addgene NGS Result
TAGTTATTAATAGTAATCAATTACGGGGTCATTAGTTCATAGCCCATATATGGAGTTCCGCGTTACATAA
CTTACGGTAAATGGCCCGCCTGGCTGACCGCCCAACGACCCCCGCCCATTGACGTCAATAATGACGTATG
TTCCCATAGTAACGCCAATAGGGACTTTCCATTGACGTCAATGGGTGGAGTATTTACGGTAAACTGCCCA
CTTGGCAGTACATCAAGTGTATCATATGCCAAGTACGCCCCCTATTGACGTCAATGACGGTAAATGGCCC
GCCTGGCATTATGCCCAGTACATGACCTTATGGGACTTTCCTACTTGGCAGTACATCTACGTATTAGTCA
TCGCTATTACCATGGTGATGCGGTTTTGGCAGTACATCAATGGGCGTGGATAGCGGTTTGACTCACGGGG
ATTTCCAAGTCTCCACCCCATTGACGTCAATGGGAGTTTGTTTTGGCACCAAAATCAACGGGACTTTCCA
AAATGTCGTAACAACTCCGCCCCATTGACGCAAATGGGCGGTAGGCGTGTACGGTGGGAGGTCTATATAA
GCAGAGCTGGTTTAGTGAACCGTCAGATCCGCTAGCGCTACCGGACTCAGATCTCGAATGCCCAAGAAAA
AGCGGAAAGTGGGCACGCGTGGCAGCTTCGAATTCATGCCCAAGAAAAAGCGGAAAGTGGGCACGCGTGG
CTTCTATGCCGTGAGGAGGGGCCGCAAGACCGGGGTCTTTCTGACCTGGAATGAGTGCAGAGCACAGGTG
GACCGGTTTCCTGCTGCCAGATTTAAGAAGTTTGCCACAGAGGATGAGGCCTGGGCCTTTGTCAGGAAAT
CTGCAAGCCCGGAAGTTTCAGAAGGGCATGAAAATCAACATGGACAAGAATCGGAGGCGAAAGCCAGCAA
GCGACTCCGTGAGCCACTGGATGGAGATGGACATGAAAGCGCAGAGCCGTATGCAAAGCACATGAAGCCG
AGCGTGGAGCCGGCGCCTCCAGTTAGCAGAGACACGTTTTCCTACATGGGAGACTTCGTCGTCGTCTACA
CTGATGGCTGCTGCTCCAGTAATGGGCGTAGAAGGCCGCGAGCAGGAATCGGCGTTTACTGGGGGCCGGG
CCATCCTTTAAATGTAGGCATTAGACTTCCTGGGCGGCAGACAAACCAAAGAGCGGAAATTCATGCAGCC
TGCAAAGCCATTGAACAAGCAAAGACTCAAAACATCAATAAACTGGTTCTGTATACAGACAGTATGTTTA
CGATAAATGGTATAACTAACTGGGTTCAAGGTTGGAAGAAAAATGGGTGGAAGACAAGTGCAGGGAAAGA
GGTGATCAACAAAGAGGACTTTGTGGCACTGGAGAGGCTTACCCAGGGGATGGACATTCAGTGGATGCAT
GTTCCTGGTCATTCGGGATTTATAGGCAATGAAGAAGCTGACAGATTAGCCAGAGAAGGAGCTAAACAAT
CGGAAGACTGGATCCACCGGCCGGTCGCCACCATGGTGAGCAAGGGCGAGGAGCTGTTCACCGGGGTGGT
GCCCATCCTGGTCGAGCTGGACGGCGACGTAAACGGCCACAAGTTCAGCGTGTCCGGCGAGGGCGAGGGC
GATGCCACCTACGGCAAGCTGACCCTGAAGTTCATCTGCACCACCGGCAAGCTGCCCGTGCCCTGGCCCA
CCCTCGTGACCACCCTGACCTACGGCGTGCAGTGCTTCAGCCGCTACCCCGACCACATGAAGCAGCACGA
CTTCTTCAAGTCCGCCATGCCCGAAGGCTACGTCCAGGAGCGCACCATCTTCTTCAAGGACGACGGCAAC
TACAAGACCCGCGCCGAGGTGAAGTTCGAGGGCGACACCCTGGTGAACCGCATCGAGCTGAAGGGCATCG
ACTTCAAGGAGGACGGCAACATCCTGGGGCACAAGCTGGAGTACAACTACAACAGCCACAACGTCTATAT
CATGGCCGACAAGCAGAAGAACGGCATCAAGGTGAACTTCAAGATCCGCCACAACATCGAGGACGGCAGC
GTGCAGCTCGCCGACCACTACCAGCAGAACACCCCCATCGGCGACGGCCCCGTGCTGCTGCCCGACAACC
ACTACCTGAGCACCCAGTCCGCCCTGAGCAAAGACCCCAACGAGAAGCGCGATCACATGGTCCTGCTGGA
GTTCGTGACCGCCGCCGGGATCACTCTCGGCATGGACGAGCTGTACAAGTAAAGCGGCCGCGACTCTAGA
TCATAATCAGCCATACCACATTTGTAGAGGTTTTACTTGCTTTAAAAAACCTCCCACACCTCCCCCTGAA
CCTGAAACATAAAATGAATGCAATTGTTGTTGTTAACTTGTTTATTGCAGCTTATAATGGTTACAAATAA
AGCAATAGCATCACAAATTTCACAAATAAAGCATTTTTTTCACTGCATTCTAGTTGTGGTTTGTCCAAAC
TCATCAATGTATCTTAAGGCGTAAATTGTAAGCGTTAATATTTTGTTAAAATTCGCGTTAAATTTTTGTT
AAATCAGCTCATTTTTTAACCAATAGGCCGAAATCGGCAAAATCCCTTATAAATCAAAAGAATAGACCGA
GATAGGGT
[37 nt withheld, positions 2599-2635]
AAAGAACGTGGACTCCAACGTCAAAGG
[49 nt withheld, positions 2663-2711]
T
[91 nt withheld, positions 2713-2803]
G
[124 nt withheld, positions 2805-2928]
CAGGTGGCACTTTTCGGGGAAATGTGCGCGGAACCCCTATTTGTTTATTTTTCTAAATACATTCAAATAT
GTATCCGCTCATGAGACAATAACCCTGATAAATGCTTCAATAATATTGAAAAAGGAAGAGTCCTGAGGCG
GAAAGAACCAGCTGTGGAATGTGTGTCAGTTAGGGTGTGGAAAGTCCCCAGGCTCCCCAGCAGGCAGAAG
TATGCAAAGCATGCATCTCAATTAGTCAGCAACCAGGTGTGGAAAGTCCCCAGGCTCCCCAGCAGGCAGA
AGTATGCAAAGCATGCATCTCAATTAGTCAGCAACCATAGTCCCGCCCCTAACTCCGCCCATCCCGCCCC
TAACTCCGCCCAGTTCCGCCCATTCTCCGCCCCATGGCTGACTAATTTTTTTTATTTATGCAGAGGCCGA
GGCCGCCTCGGCCTCTGAGCTATTCCAGAAGTAGTGAGGAGGCTTTTTTGGAGGCCTAGGCTTTTGCAAA
GATCGATCAAGAGACAGGATGAGGATCGTTTCGCATGATTGAACAAGATGGATTGCACGCAGGTTCTCCG
GCCGCTTGGGTGGAGAGGCTATTCGGCTATGACTGGGCACAACAGACAATCGGCTGCTCTGATGCCGCCG
TGTTCCGGCTGTCAGCGCAGGGGCGCCCGGTTCTTTTTGTCAAGACCGACCTGTCCGGTGCCCTGAATGA
ACTGCAAGACGAGGCAGCGCGGCTATCGTGGCTGGCCACGACGGGCGTTCCTTGCGCAGCTGTGCTCGAC
GTTGTCACTGAAGCGGGAAGGGACTGGCTGCTATTGGGCGAAGTGCCGGGGCAGGATCTCCTGTCATCTC
ACCTTGCTCCTGCCGAGAAAGTATCCATCATGGCTGATGCAATGCGGCGGCTGCATACGCTTGATCCGGC
TACCTGCCCATTCGACCACCAAGCGAAACATCGCATCGAGCGAGCACGTACTCGGATGGAAGCCGGTCTT
GTCGATCAGGATGATCTGGACGAAGAGCATCAGGGGCTCGCGCCAGCCGAACTGTTCGCCAGGCTCAAGG
CGAGCATGCCCGACGGCGAGGATCTCGTCGTGACCCATGGCGATGCCTGCTTGCCGAATATCATGGTGGA
AAATGGCCGCTTTTCTGGATTCATCGACTGTGGCCGGCTGGGTGTGGCGGACCGCTATCAGGACATAGCG
TTGGCTACCCGTGATATTGCTGAAGAGCTTGGCGGCGAATGGGCTGACCGCTTCCTCGTGCTTTACGGTA
TCGCCGCTCCCGATTCGCAGCGCATCGCCTTCTATCGCCTTCTTGACGAGTTCTTCTGAGCGGGACTCTG
GGGTTCGAAATGACCGACCAAGCGACGCCCAACCTGCCATCACGAGATTTCGATTCCACCGCCGCCTTCT
ATGAAAGGTTGGGCTTCGGAATCGTTTTCCGGGACGCCGGCTGGATGATCCTCCAGCGCGGGGATCTCAT
GCTGGAGTTCTTCGCCCACCCTAGGGGGAGGCTAACTGAAACACGGAAGGAGACAATACCGGAAGGAACC
CGCGCTATGACGGCAATAAAAAGACAGAATAAAACGCACGGTGTTGGGTCGTTTGTTCATAAACGCGGGG
TTCGGTCCCAGGGCTGGCACTCTGTCGATACCCCACCGAGACCCCATTGGGGCCAATACGCCCGCGTTTC
TTCCTTTTCCCCACCCCACCCCCCAAGTTCGGGTGAAGGCCCAGGGCTCGCAGCCAACGTCGGGGCGGCA
GGCCCTGCCATAGCCTCAGGTTACTCATATATACTTTAGATTGATTTAAAACTTCATTTTTAATTTAAAA
GGATCTAGGTGAAGATCCTTTTTGATAATCTCATGACCAAAATCCCTTAACGTGAGTTTTCGTTCCACTG
AGCGTCAGACCCCGTAGAAAAGATCAAAGGATCTTCTTGAGATCCTTTTTTTCTGCGCGTAATCTGCTGC
TTGCAAACAAAAAAACCACCGCTACCAGCGGTGGTTTGTTTGCCGGATCAAGAGCTACCAACTCTTTTTC
CGAAGGTAACTGGCTTCAGCAGAGCGCAGATACCAAATACTGTTCTTCTAGTGTAGCCGTAGTTAGGCCA
CCACTTCAAGAACTCTGTAGCACCGCCTACATACCTCGCTCTGCTAATCCTGTTACCAGTGGCTGCTGCC
AGTGGCGATAAGTCGTGTCTTACCGGGTTGGACTCAAGACGATAGTTACCGGATAAGGCGCAGCGGTCGG
GCTGAACGGGGGGTTCGTGCACACAGCCCAGCTTGGAGCGAACGACCTACACCGAACTGAGATACCTACA
GCGTGAGCTATGAGAAAGCGCCACGCTTCCCGAAGGGAGAAAGGCGGACAGGTATCCGGTAAGCGGCAGG
GTCGGAACAGGAGAGCGCACGAGGGAGCTTCCAGGGGGAAACGCCTGGTATCTTTATAGTCCTGTCGGGT
TTCGCCACCTCTGACTTGAGCGTCGATTTTTGTGATGCTCGTCAGGGGGGCGGAGCCTATGGAAAAACGC
CAGCAACGCGGCCTTTTTACGGTTCCTGGCCTTTTGCTGGCCTTTTGCTCACATGTTCTTTCCTGCGTTA
TCCCCTGATTCTGTGGATAACCGTATTACCGCCATGCAT
Features (pLannotate 1.2.2; 15 found; start..end, strand, type, name):
     61..364     +  enhancer       CMV enhancer: human cytomegalovirus immediate early enhancer
    365..568     +  promoter       CMV promoter: human cytomegalovirus (CMV) immediate early promoter
    591..617     +  misc_feature   MCS (fragment): multiple cloning site
    702..1478    +  CDS            RNASEH1 (fragment): RNH1_HUMAN - Also known as RNH1. Experimental evidence at protein level: Swiss-Prot protein existence level 1. Endonuclease that specifically degrades the RNA of RNA-DNA hybrids (PubMed:10497183). Plays a role in RNA polymerase II (RNAp II) transcription termination by degrading R-loop RNA-DNA hybrid formation at G-rich pause sites located downstream of the poly(A) site and behind the elongating RNAp II (PubMed:21700224). From Homo sapiens (Human).
   1503..2222    +  CDS            EGFP: the original enhanced GFP (Yang et al., 1996) mammalian codon-optimized
   2239..2322    +  CDS            large T antigen (fragment): large T antigen from SV40 (simian virus 40)
   2345..2466    +  polyA_signal   SV40 poly(A) signal: SV40 polyadenylation signal
   2500..2928    -  rep_origin     f1 ori (sequence partly withheld): f1 bacteriophage origin of replication; arrow indicates direction of (+) strand synthesis
   2955..3059    +  promoter       AmpR promoter: bla
   3061..3418    +  promoter       SV40 promoter: SV40 enhancer and early promoter
   3453..4247    +  CDS            NeoR/KanR: aminoglycoside phosphotransferase from Tn5; aph(3')-II (or nptII); confers resistance to neomycin, kanamycin, and G418 (Geneticin®)
   4268..4420    +  CDS            ble (fragment): BLE_KLEPN - Experimental evidence at protein level: Swiss-Prot protein existence level 1. Binding protein with a strong affinity to the bleomycin family of antibiotics. Binds to CL990; an antimitotic-antibiotic compound. From Klebsiella pneumoniae.
   4479..4526    +  polyA_signal   HSV TK poly(A) signal: herpes simplex virus thymidine kinase polyadenylation signal (Cole and Stacy, 1985)
   4617..4633    -  polyA_signal   bGH poly(A) signal (fragment): bovine growth hormone polyadenylation signal
   4855..5443    +  rep_origin     ori: high-copy-number ColE1/pMB1/pBR322/pUC origin of replication
