[The description below was written by a language model from this plasmid's Addgene catalogue record and pLannotate feature annotations shown in this document.]
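Description:
pEGFP-N2-2XNLS-RNaseH1 delta 1-27 (WT) is a mammalian expression plasmid built on the pEGFP-N2 backbone for transient production of a nuclear-targeted, EGFP-tagged form of wild-type human RNase H1. Expression is driven by the human cytomegalovirus immediate early enhancer and promoter. The annotated RNASEH1 coding fragment lies upstream of EGFP, which is consistent with a C-terminal fluorescent fusion, and the transcript ends at an SV40 polyadenylation signal. The "delta 1-27" in the name indicates removal of the first 27 residues of RNase H1; this region is generally understood to be the mitochondrial targeting sequence, although the record does not say so. A short segment annotated as an SV40 large T antigen fragment sits just downstream of EGFP. It most plausibly corresponds to the two nuclear localization signals named in the title, but the feature table does not label it as such. The catalogue lists the insert species as E. coli, which conflicts with both the insert name and the sequence annotation; both identify the gene as human.

In bacteria the plasmid replicates from a high-copy ColE1/pUC-type origin and is selected with kanamycin. The NeoR/KanR gene (Tn5 aminoglycoside phosphotransferase) is preceded by both a bacterial bla promoter and the SV40 early promoter and is followed by the HSV TK polyadenylation signal, so the same marker can in principle confer G418 resistance in mammalian cells. An f1 origin is also present. The short ble and bGH poly(A) fragments appear to be backbone remnants or incidental matches.

RNase H1 cleaves the RNA strand of RNA-DNA hybrids. Confining the active enzyme to the nucleus is intended to degrade nuclear R-loops specifically, and EGFP allows expression and localization to be monitored.
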