Addgene plasmid #196702: pEGFP-N2-2XNLS-RNaseH1 delta 1-27 (WT)
Purpose: Plasmid for transient mammalian expression of wild type RNase H1 tagged with 2xNLS and EGFP that can be used to specifically degrade the nuclear R-loops.
Depositing lab: Karlene Cimprich. Publication: R-loop-derived cytoplasmic RNA-DNA hybrids activate an immune response. Crossley MP, Song C, Bocek MJ, Choi JH, Kousorous J, Sathirachinda A, Lin C, Brickner JR, Bai G, Lans H, Vermeulen W, Abu-Remaileh M, Cimprich KA. Nature. 2023 Jan;613(7942):187-194. doi: 10.1038/s41586-022-05545-9. Epub 2022 Dec 21. PubMed 36544021.
Backbone
  Vector backbone: pEGFP-N2
  Vector type: Mammalian Expression
Growth in bacteria
  Bacterial resistance: Kanamycin, 50 μg/mL
  Growth temperature: 37°C
  Growth strain: DH5alpha
  Copy number: Unknown
Gene/Insert
  Gene/Insert name: human RNaseH1 wild type
  Species: E. coli
  Cloning method: Unknown
Terms and licenses: Academic/Nonprofit Terms; Industry Terms: Not Available to Industry
How to cite: pEGFP-N2-2XNLS-RNaseH1 delta 1-27 (WT) was a gift from Karlene Cimprich (Addgene plasmid # 196702 ; http://n2t.net/addgene:196702 ; RRID:Addgene_196702)
